Addgene plasmid #41170: hs-FL-Kek1-myc2
Depositing lab: Norbert Perrimon. Depositing organization: Harvard Medical School. Publication: The transmembrane molecule kekkon 1 acts in a feedback loop to negatively regulate the activity of the Drosophila EGF receptor during oogenesis. Ghiglione C, Carraway KL 3rd, Amundadottir LT, Boswell RE, Perrimon N, Duffy JB. Cell. 1999 Mar 19;96(6):847-56. 10.1016/S0092-8674(00)80594-2 PubMed 10102272.
Backbone
  Vector backbone: pCaSpeR-hs
  Backbone size w/o insert (bp): 8780
  Vector type: Insect Expression
Growth in bacteria
  Bacterial resistance: Ampicillin, 100 μg/mL
  Growth temperature: 37°C
  Growth strain: DH5alpha
  Copy number: Unknown
Gene/Insert
  Gene/Insert name: Kek1 (alt name: Kek1 full-length)
  Species: D. melanogaster (fly)
  Entrez Gene: kek1 (a.k.a. Dmel_CG12283, BEST:GM02380, CG12283, CT18186, Dmel\CG12283, Dmkek1, GM02380, KEK1, Kek, Kek-1, Kek1, NB1, SD01674, kek, kek-1, kekon, l(2)01433, n(2)k07332, uns)
  Promoter: Hsp70
  Tag / fusion protein: 2X myc (C terminal on insert)
  Cloning method: Restriction Enzyme; 5′ cloning site unknown (unknown if destroyed); 3′ cloning site unknown (unknown if destroyed)
  Sequencing primers: 5′ pCasper-hs
Terms and licenses: Academic/Nonprofit Terms; Industry Terms: Not Available to Industry
How to cite: hs-FL-Kek1-myc2 was a gift from Norbert Perrimon (Addgene plasmid # 41170 ; http://n2t.net/addgene:41170 ; RRID:Addgene_41170)
