[The description below was written by a language model from this plasmid's Addgene catalogue record.]
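Description:
hs-FL-Kek1-myc2 is an insect expression plasmid built on the pCaSpeR-hs backbone (about 8.8 kb without insert), a vector family generally used for P-element-mediated germline transformation of Drosophila and for heat-inducible expression in fly tissues or cultured cells. It is propagated in E. coli under ampicillin selection; its copy number is not recorded. No feature table accompanies the entry, so backbone elements such as P-element ends, a mini-white eye-colour marker or a 3′ terminator, which are typical of pCaSpeR vectors, cannot be confirmed from the record itself.

The payload is the full-length coding sequence of Drosophila melanogaster kekkon 1 (kek1, CG12283), placed under the Hsp70 heat-shock promoter so that expression is low at normal temperatures and can be switched on by a temperature pulse. The protein carries two copies of the myc epitope at its C terminus, allowing detection or immunoprecipitation with anti-myc antibodies without needing a Kek1-specific reagent. The insert was introduced by restriction cloning, but the sites used at either end are not stated.

Kek1 is a transmembrane molecule, and the associated publication describes it as acting in a negative feedback loop that restrains Drosophila EGF receptor activity during oogenesis. A heat-inducible, tagged full-length version fits temporally controlled misexpression experiments that test how excess Kek1 affects EGFR signalling, as well as biochemical assays of its interactions. The "FL" designation suggests it serves as the full-length reference alongside other Kek1 variants, though the record does not list these.
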