>Addgene plasmid #41170 | hs-FL-Kek1-myc2 | addgene partial sequence | sequence record 56564 | pCasper-hs 5'-GCAACTACTGAAATCTGCCAAG-3'
TCTGAATAGGGAATTGGGAATTCGTTAACAGATCTGCGGCCGCGGCTCGAGGTCGACGGTATCGATAAGC
TTGCTTGTTCTTTTTGCAGAAGCTCAGAATAAACGCTCAACTTTGGGACCTGCACCCCCCCCCCCCCCCC
