>Addgene plasmid #41170 | hs-FL-Kek1-myc2 | addgene partial sequence | sequence record 57607 | pCasper-R 5'-GTCGGCAAGAGACATCCACT-3'
AAGGAATAGTATTCTGAGTGTCGTATTGAGTCTGAGTGAGACAGCGATATGATTGTTGATTAACCCTTAG
CATGTCCGTGGGGTTTGAATTAACTCATAATATTAATTAGACGAAATTATTTTTAAAGTTTTATTTTTAA
TAATTTGCGAGTACGCAAAGCTTGGCTGCAGGTCGACGGATCCCCGTTAATTCGAGCTCTCCTGACCGTC
CATCGCAATAAAATGAGCCATTATGAGATCGAAAGGGTCTACGAAAATCCGTTCGGAAAAAATCAGAAAA
TCATCAAAGCCGAATATAATTAAAATGTATTACTAGCTAAAGAAATCATCACTAATATAGAATGTAGAAT
GAACCCATGTATATTAGATACTAATTGTATCGTAAGACTTTCAAAAGTCTACAAGACATTAAATGACAAG
TTGACTTTAAATTTCAAATAAATAATTTATTTTTTCTATAAGCAATAACATTTTTGCTAAATTAAGACTT
GGTAATTAGGTAATACTATTGTTGTTCTATGGAATATTCGATCGAAACATTCTTATCAGTCTCAAAAACT
TAAAACAAACTTATAATATAACCCATATGTTATAACCCATTGATGAACAAAAATTAGACTCTTTGGCCTT
AGTCGACGGATCCCCGACACCAGACCAACTGGTAATGGTAGCGACCGGCGCTCAGCTGGAATTAGGCCTT
CTAGACTAGATCTTCCTCACTTATAAGTTTTTGTTCACCTCCAAGGTCCTCTTCGCTAATTAGTTTTTGC
TCGGTACCCACATCCGTGCCGCATCCTTCCTGGTATCCCTCGTCCGGCGAATTCCGGCTGCTGCTGATCA
GGGCCCTTTTCAGCGCCGTCACGGGTGGC
